>Addgene plasmid #186307 | PB_TRE_P9-PDGFR_EF1a_mPlum | addgene full sequence | sequence record 366942 | Addgene NGS Result
CTTTCACCAGCGTTTCTGGGTGAGCAAAAACAGGAAGGCAAAATGCCGCAAAAAAGGGAATAAGGGCGAC
ACGGAAATGTTGAATACTCATACTCTTCCTTTTTCAATATTATTGAAGCATTTATCAGGGTTATTGTCTC
ATGAGCGGATACATATTTGAATGTATTTAGAAAAATAAACAAATAGGGGTTCCGCGCACATTTCCCCGAA
AAGTGCCACCTAAATTGTAAGCGTTAATATTTTGTTAAAATTCGCGTTAAATTTTTGTTAAATCAGCTCA
TTTTTTAACCAATAGGCCGAAATCGGCAAAATCCCTTATAAATCAAAAGAATAGACCGAGATAGGGT
[37 nt withheld, positions 348-384]
AAAGAACGTGGACTCCAACGTCAAAGG
[49 nt withheld, positions 412-460]
T
[91 nt withheld, positions 462-552]
G
[124 nt withheld, positions 554-677]
CCCATTCGCCATTCAGGCTGCGCAACTGTTGGGAAGGGCGATCGGTGCGGGCCTCTTCGCTATTACGCCA
GCTGGCGAAAGGGGGATGTGCTGCAAGGCGATTAAGTTGGGTAACGCCAGGGTTTTCCCAGTCACGACGT
TGTAAAACGACGGCCAGTGAGCGCGCCTCGTTCATTCACGTTTTTGAACCCGTGGAGGACGGGCAGACTC
GCGGTGCAAATGTGTTTTACAGCGTGATGGAGCAGATGAAGATGCTCGACACGCTGCAGAACACGCAGCT
AGATTAACCCTAGAAAGATAATCATATTGTGACGTACGTTAAAGATAATCATGTGTAAAATTGACGCATG
TGTTTTATCGGTCTGTATATCGAGGTTTATTTATTAATTTGAATAGATATTAAGTTTTATTATATTTACA
CTTACATACTAATAATAAATTCAACAAACAATTTATTTATGTTTATTTATTTATTAAAAAAAACAAAAAC
TCAAAATTTCTTCTATAAAGTAACAAAACTTTTATGAGGGACAGCCCCCCCCCAAAGCCCCCAGGGATGT
AATTACGTCCCTCCCCCGCTAGGGGGCAGCAGCGAGCCGCCCGGGGCTCCGCTCCGGTCCGGCGCTCCCC
CCGCATCCCCGAGCCGGCAGCGTGCGGGGACAGCCCGGGCACGGGGAAGGTGGCACGGGATCGCTTTCCT
CTGAACGCTTCTCGCTGCTCTTTGAGCCTGCAGACACCTGGGGGGATACGGGGAAAAGGCCTCCACGGCC
ACTAGTCTTTCGTCTTCAAGAATTCCTCGAGTTTACTCCCTATCAGTGATAGAGAACGTATGAAGAGTTT
ACTCCCTATCAGTGATAGAGAACGTATGCAGACTTTACTCCCTATCAGTGATAGAGAACGTATAAGGAGT
TTACTCCCTATCAGTGATAGAGAACGTATGACCAGTTTACTCCCTATCAGTGATAGAGAACGTATCTACA
GTTTACTCCCTATCAGTGATAGAGAACGTATATCCAGTTTACTCCCTATCAGTGATAGAGAACGTATAAG
CTTTAGGCGTGTACGGTGGGCGCCTATAAAAGCAGAGCTCGTTTAGTGAACCGTCAGATCGCCTGGAGCA
ATTCCACAACACTTTTGTCTTATACCAACTTTCCGTACCACTTCCTACCCTCGTAAAGGTCTAGAGCTAG
CGAATTCGAAGCCACCAACTGGCAGGTGCGTATGTCGAGGTAGGCGTGTACGGTGGGAGGCCTATATAAG
CAGAGCTCGTTTAGTGAACCGTCAGATCGCCTGGAGAATTGGCTAGCATCAACAAGTTTGTACAAAAAAG
TTGGCATGGAGACAGACACACTCCTGCTATGGGTACTGCTGCTCTGGGTTCCAGGTTCCACTGGTGACTA
TCCATATGATGTTCCAGATTATGCTGGGGCCAGCCCGGAGGATGAAAATCAAGCCCTTGAGCAAAAAAAT
GCTCAATTGAAACAAGAGATTGCGGCCCTTGAACAGGAGATCGCGCAGCTTGAATACGGTGACGAACAAA
AACTCATCTCAGAAGAGGATCTGAATGCTGTGGGCCAGGACACGCAGGAGGTCATCGTGGTGCCACACTC
CTTGCCCTTTAAGGTGGTGGTGATCTCAGCCATCCTGGCCCTGGTGGTGCTCACCATCATCTCCCTTATC
ATCCTCATCATGCTTTGGCAGAAGAAGCCACGTTAACCCAACTTTCTTGTACAAAGTGGTTGCAGGAAAG
CCAATCCCAAACCCACTCCTAGGTCTCGACAGTACAGCATAGACCGGTCCACCACCACCACCACCACTAA
GGATCCGGGGTTGGGGTTGCGCCTTTTCCAAGCACCTGCTACATAGCGGTACCCCTCGACTGTGCCTTCT
AGTTGCCAGCCATCTGTTGTTTGCCCCTCCCCCGTGCCTTCCTTGACCCTGGAAGGTGCCACTCCCACTG
TCCTTTCCTAATAAAATGAGGAAATTGCATCGCATTGTCTGAGTAGGTGTCATTCTATTCTGGGGGGTGG
GGTGGGGCAGGACAGCAAGGGGGAGGATTGGGAAGACAATAGCAGGCATGCTGGGGATGCGGTGGGCTCT
TCGAATTTAAATCGGATCCAGCTGAATCTAAGTGGATCTGCGATCGCTCCGGTGCCCGTCAGTGGGCAGA
GCGCACATCGCCCACAGTCCCCGAGAAGTTGGGGGGAGGGGTCGGCAATTGAACGGGTGCCTAGAGAAGG
TGGCGCGGGGTAAACTGGGAAAGTGATGTCGTGTACTGGCTCCGCCTTTTTCCCGAGGGTGGGGGAGAAC
CGTATATAAGTGCAGTAGTCGCCGTGAACGTTCTTTTTCGCAACGGGTTTGCCGCCAGAACACAGCTGAA
GCTTCGAGGGGCTCGCATCTCTCCTTCACGCGCCCGCCGCCCTACCTGAGGCCGCCATCCACGCCGGTTG
AGTCGCGTTCTGCCGCCTCCCGCCTGTGGTGCCTCCTGAACTGCGTCCGCCGTCTAGGTAAGTTTAAAGC
TCAGGTCGAGACCGGGCCTTTGTCCGGCGCTCCCTTGGAGCCTACCTAGACTCAGCCGGCTCTCCACGCT
TTGCCTGACCCTGCTTGCTCAACTCTACGTCTTTGTTTCGTTTTCTGTTCTGCGCCGTTACAGATCTAAG
CTGTGACCGGCGCCTACTCTAGAGCCGCCATGTCTAGACTGGACAAGAGCAAAGTCATAAACTCTGCTCT
GGAATTACTCAATGGAGTCGGTATCGAAGGCCTGACGACAAGGAAACTCGCTCAAAAGCTGGGAGTTGAG
CAGCCTACCCTGTACTGGCACGTGAAGAACAAGCGGGCCCTGCTCGATGCCCTGCCAATCGAGATGCTGG
ACAGGCATCATACCCACTCCTGCCCCCTGGAAGGCGAGTCATGGCAAGACTTTCTGCGGAACAACGCCAA
GTCATACCGCTGTGCTCTCCTCTCACATCGCGACGGGGCTAAAGTGCATCTCGGCACCCGCCCAACAGAG
AAACAGTACGAAACCCTGGAAAATCAGCTCGCGTTCCTGTGTCAGCAAGGCTTCTCCCTGGAGAACGCAC
TGTACGCTCTGTCCGCCGTGGGCCACTTTACACTGGGCTGCGTATTGGAGGAACAGGAGCATCAAGTAGC
AAAAGAGGAAAGAGAGACACCTACCACCGATTCTATGCCCCCACTTCTGAAACAAGCAATTGAGCTGTTC
GACCGGCAGGGAGCCGAACCTGCCTTCCTTTTCGGCCTGGAACTAATCATATGTGGCCTGGAGAAACAGC
TAAAGTGCGAAAGCGGCGGGCCGACCGACGCCCTTGACGATTTTGACTTAGACATGCTCCCAGCCGATGC
CCTTGACGACTTTGACCTTGATATGCTGCCTGCTGACGCTCTTGACGATTTTGACCTTGACATGCTCCCC
GGGGAGGGCAGAGGAAGTCTTCTAACATGCGGTGACGTGGAGGAGAATCCCGGCCCTATGGTGAGCAAGG
GCGAGGAGGTCATCAAGGAGTTCATGCGCTTCAAGGAGCACATGGAGGGCTCCGTGAACGGCCACGAGTT
CGAGATCGAGGGCGAGGGCGAGGGCCGCCCCTACGAGGGCACCCAGACCGCCAGGCTGAAGGTGACCAAG
GGTGGCCCCCTGCCCTTCGCCTGGGACATCCTGTCCCCTCAGATCATGTACGGCTCCAAGGCCTACGTGA
AGCACCCCGCCGACATCCCCGACTACTTGAAGCTGTCCTTCCCCGAGGGCTTCAAGTGGGAGCGCGTGAT
GAACTTCGAGGACGGCGGCGTGGTGACCGTGACCCAGGACTCCTCCCTGCAGGACGGCGAGTTCATCTAC
AAGGTGAAGGTGCGCGGCACCAACTTCCCCTCCGACGGCCCCGTAATGCAGAAGAAGACCATGGGCTGGG
AGGCCTCCTCCGAGCGGATGTACCCCGAGGACGGCGCCCTGAAGGGCGAGATGAAGATGAGGCTGAGGCT
GAAGGACGGCGGCCACTACGACGCCGAGGTCAAGACCACCTACATGGCCAAGAAGCCCGTGCAGCTGCCC
GGCGCCTACAAGACCGACATCAAGCTGGACATCACCTCCCACAACGAGGACTACACCATCGTGGAACAGT
ACGAGCGCGCCGAGGGCCGCCACTCCACCGGCGCCGAGGGCAGAGGAAGTCTTCTAACATGCGGTGACGT
GGAGGAGAATCCCGGCCCTATGACCGAGTACAAGCCCACGGTGCGCCTCGCCACCCGCGACGACGTCCCC
AGGGCCGTACGCACCCTCGCCGCCGCGTTCGCCGACTACCCCGCCACGCGCCACACCGTCGATCCGGACC
GCCACATCGAGCGGGTCACCGAGCTGCAAGAACTCTTCCTCACGCGCGTCGGGCTCGACATCGGCAAGGT
GTGGGTCGCGGACGACGGCGCCGCGGTGGCGGTCTGGACCACGCCGGAGAGCGTCGAAGCGGGGGCGGTG
TTCGCCGAGATCGGCCCGCGCATGGCCGAGTTGAGCGGTTCCCGGCTGGCCGCGCAGCAACAGATGGAAG
GCCTCCTGGCGCCGCACCGGCCCAAGGAGCCCGCGTGGTTCCTGGCCACCGTCGGCGTCTCGCCCGACCA
CCAGGGCAAGGGTCTGGGCAGCGCCGTCGTGCTCCCCGGAGTGGAGGCGGCCGAGCGCGCCGGGGTGCCC
GCCTTCCTGGAGACCTCCGCGCCCCGCAACCTCCCCTTCTACGAGCGGCTCGGCTTCACCGTCACCGCCG
ACGTCGAGGTGCCCGAAGGACCGCGCACCTGGTGCATGACCCGCAAGCCCGGTGCCTGAAATCAACCTCT
GGATTACAAAATTTGTGGGTAAACTTGTTTATTGCAGCTTATAATGGTTACAAATAAAGCAATAGCATCA
CAAATTTCACAAATAAAGCATTTTTTTCACTGCATTCTAGTTGTGGTTTGTCCAAACTCATCAATGTATC
TTATCATGTCTGGAATTGACTCAAATGATGTCAATTAGTCTATCAGAAGCTCATCTGGTCTCCCTTCCGG
GGGACAAGACATCCCTGTTTAATATTTAAACAGCAGTGTTCCCAAACTGGGTTCTTATATCCCTTGCTCT
GGTCAACCAGGTTGCAGGGTTTCCTGTCCTCACAGGAACGAAGTCCCTAAAGAAACAGTGGCAGCCAGGT
TTAGCCCCGGAATTGACTGGATTCCTTTTTTAGGGCCCATTGGTATGGCTTTTTCCCCGTATCCCCCCAG
GTGTCTGCAGGCTCAAAGAGCAGCGAGAAGCGTTCAGAGGAAAGCGATCCCGTGCCACCTTCCCCGTGCC
CGGGCTGTCCCCGCACGCTGCCGGCTCGGGGATGCGGGGGGAGCGCCGGACCGGAGCGGAGCCCCGGGCG
GCTCGCTGCTGCCCCCTAGCGGGGGAGGGACGTAATTACATCCCTGGGGGCTTTGGGGGGGGGCTGTCCC
TGATATCTATAACAAGAAAATATATATATAATAAGTTATCACGTAAGTAGAACATGAAATAACAATATAA
TTATCGTATGAGTTAAATCTTAAAAGTCACGTAAAAGATAATCATGCGTCATTTTGACTCACGCGGTCGT
TATAGTTCAAAATCAGTGACACTTACCGCATTGACAAGCACGCCTCACGGGAGCTCCAAGCGGCGACTGA
GATGTCCTAAATGCACAGCGACGGATTCGCGCTATTTAGAAAGAGAGAGCAATATTTCAAGAATGCATGC
GTCAATTTTACGCAGACTATCTTTCTAGGGTTAATCTAGCTGCATCAGGATCATATCGTCGGGTCTTTTT
TCCGGCTCAGTCATCGCCCAAGCTGGCGCTATCTGGGCATCGGGGAGGAAGAAGCCCGTGCCTTTTCCCG
CGAGGTTGAAGCGGCATGGAAAGAGTTTGCCGAGGATGACTGCTGCTGCATTGACGTTGAGCGAAAACGC
ACGTTTACCATGATGATTCGGGAAGGTGTGGCCATGCACGCCTTTAACGGTGAACTGTTCGTTCAGGCCA
CCTGGGATACCAGTTCGTCGCGGCTTTTCCGGACACAGTTCCGGATGGTCAGCCCGAAGCGCATCAGCAA
CCCGAACAATACCGGCGACAGCCGGAACTGCCGTGCCGGTGTGCAGATTAATGACAGCGGTGCGGCGCTG
GGATATTACGTCAGCGAGGACGGGTATCCTGGCTGGATGCCGCAGAAATGGACATGGATACCCCGTGAGT
TACCCGGCGGGCGCGCTTGGCGTAATCATGGTCATAGCTGTTTCCTGTGTGAAATTGTTATCCGCTCACA
ATTCCACACAACATACGAGCCGGAAGCATAAAGTGTAAAGCCTGGGGTGCCTAATGAGTGAGCTAACTCA
CATTAATTGCGTTGCGCTCACTGCCCGCTTTCCAGTCGGGAAACCTGTCGTGCCAGCTGCATTAATGAAT
CGGCCAACGCGCGGGGAGAGGCGGTTTGCGTATTGGGCGCTCTTCCGCTTCCTCGCTCACTGACTCGCTG
CGCTCGGTCGTTCGGCTGCGGCGAGCGGTATCAGCTCACTCAAAGGCGGTAATACGGTTATCCACAGAAT
CAGGGGATAACGCAGGAAAGAACATGTGAGCAAAAGGCCAGCAAAAGGCCAGGAACCGTAAAAAGGCCGC
GTTGCTGGCGTTTTTCCATAGGCTCCGCCCCCCTGACGAGCATCACAAAAATCGACGCTCAAGTCAGAGG
TGGCGAAACCCGACAGGACTATAAAGATACCAGGCGTTTCCCCCTGGAAGCTCCCTCGTGCGCTCTCCTG
TTCCGACCCTGCCGCTTACCGGATACCTGTCCGCCTTTCTCCCTTCGGGAAGCGTGGCGCTTTCTCATAG
CTCACGCTGTAGGTATCTCAGTTCGGTGTAGGTCGTTCGCTCCAAGCTGGGCTGTGTGCACGAACCCCCC
GTTCAGCCCGACCGCTGCGCCTTATCCGGTAACTATCGTCTTGAGTCCAACCCGGTAAGACACGACTTAT
CGCCACTGGCAGCAGCCACTGGTAACAGGATTAGCAGAGCGAGGTATGTAGGCGGTGCTACAGAGTTCTT
GAAGTGGTGGCCTAACTACGGCTACACTAGAAGAACAGTATTTGGTATCTGCGCTCTGCTGAAGCCAGTT
ACCTTCGGAAAAAGAGTTGGTAGCTCTTGATCCGGCAAACAAACCACCGCTGGTAGCGGTGGTTTTTTTG
TTTGCAAGCAGCAGATTACGCGCAGAAAAAAAGGATCTCAAGAAGATCCTTTGATCTTTTCTACGGGGTC
TGACGCTCAGTGGAACGAAAACTCACGTTAAGGGATTTTGGTCATGAGATTATCAAAAAGGATCTTCACC
TAGATCCTTTTAAATTAAAAATGAAGTTTTAAATCAATCTAAAGTATATATGAGTAAACTTGGTCTGACA
GTTACCAATGCTTAATCAGTGAGGCACCTATCTCAGCGATCTGTCTATTTCGTTCATCCATAGTTGCCTG
ACTCCCCGTCGTGTAGATAACTACGATACGGGAGGGCTTACCATCTGGCCCCAGTGCTGCAATGATACCG
CGAGACCCACGCTCACCGGCTCCAGATTTATCAGCAATAAACCAGCCAGCCGGAAGGGCCGAGCGCAGAA
GTGGTCCTGCAACTTTATCCGCCTCCATCCAGTCTATTAATTGTTGCCGGGAAGCTAGAGTAAGTAGTTC
GCCAGTTAATAGTTTGCGCAACGTTGTTGCCATTGCTACAGGCATCGTGGTGTCACGCTCGTCGTTTGGT
ATGGCTTCATTCAGCTCCGGTTCCCAACGATCAAGGCGAGTTACATGATCCCCCATGTTGTGCAAAAAAG
CGGTTAGCTCCTTCGGTCCTCCGATCGTTGTCAGAAGTAAGTTGGCCGCAGTGTTATCACTCATGGTTAT
GGCAGCACTGCATAATTCTCTTACTGTCATGCCATCCGTAAGATGCTTTTCTGTGACTGGTGAGTACTCA
ACCAAGTCATTCTGAGAATAGTGTATGCGGCGACCGAGTTGCTCTTGCCCGGCGTCAATACGGGATAATA
CCGCGCCACATAGCAGAACTTTAAAAGTGCTCATCATTGGAAAACGTTCTTCGGGGCGAAAACTCTCAAG
GATCTTACCGCTGTTGAGATCCAGTTCGATGTAACCCACTCGTGCACCCAACTGATCTTCAGCATCTTTT
A
Features (pLannotate 1.2.2; 30 found; start..end, strand, type, name):
     92..196     -  promoter       AmpR promoter: bla
    249..677     -  rep_origin     f1 ori (sequence partly withheld): f1 bacteriophage origin of replication; arrow indicates direction of (+) strand synthesis
    682..837     -  CDS            lacZα (fragment): LacZα fragment of β-galactosidase; lacZ fragment
    839..958     +  CDS            B (fragment): PORTL_LAMBD - Experimental evidence at protein level: Swiss-Prot protein existence level 1. Forms the portal vertex of the capsid (PubMed:6228056, PubMed:6232391). This portal plays critical roles in head assembly, genome packaging, neck/tail attachment, and genome ejection (Probable). The portal protein multimerizes as a single ring-shaped homododecamer arranged around a central channel (PubMed:6232391). Binds to the terminase subunits to form the packaging machine (PubMed:7799432). From Escherichia phage lambda (Bacteriophage lambda).
   1476..1854    +  promoter       TRE3G promoter: 3rd-generation Tet-responsive promoter that can be activated by binding of Tet-On® 3G
   1906..1944    +  promoter       minimal CMV promoter: human cytomegalovirus (CMV) immediate early promoter
   1990..2007    +  protein_bind   attB1 (fragment): mutant version of attB; core recombination site for the Gateway® BP reaction BP Clonase™
   2013..2075    +  sig_peptide    Igκ leader: leader sequence from mouse immunoglobulin κ light chain
   2075..2098    +  CDS            3xHA (fragment): three tandem HA epitope tags
   2244..2390    +  CDS            PDGFRβ TM domain: transmembrane domain from platelet derived growth factor receptor beta
   2393..2417    -  protein_bind   attB2: mutant version of attB; recombination site for the Gateway® BP reaction BP Clonase™
   2476..2494    +  CDS            9xHis (fragment): 9xHis affinity tag
   2504..2529    +  promoter       hPGK promoter (fragment): human phosphoglycerate kinase 1 promoter
   2557..2764    +  polyA_signal   bGH poly(A) signal: bovine growth hormone polyadenylation signal
   2841..3052    +  promoter       EF-1α core promoter: core promoter for human elongation factor EF-1α
   3065..3333    +  LTR            5' LTR (truncated): truncated 5' long terminal repeat (LTR) from human T-cell leukemia virus (HTLV) type 1
   3367..4064    +  CDS            rtTA3 (fragment): reverse tetracycline transactivator 3 activates expression from Tet-responsive promoters in the presence of doxycycline
   3994..4104    +  CDS            VP48: 3 tandem repeats of the minimal activation domain of herpes simplex virus VP16 (Cheng et al., 2013)
   4165..4842    +  CDS            mPlum: mPlum is a basic (constitutively fluorescent) red fluorescent protein published in 2004, derived from Discosoma sp.. It has low acid sensitivity.
   4897..5496    +  CDS            PuroR: puromycin N-acetyltransferase; pac from Streptomyces alboniger; confers resistance to puromycin
   5497..5524    +  misc_feature   WPRE (fragment): woodchuck hepatitis virus posttranscriptional regulatory element
   5529..5650    +  polyA_signal   SV40 poly(A) signal: SV40 polyadenylation signal
   5668..5760    +  ncRNA          G-CSF SLDE: Accession: RF00183 - G-CSF factor stem-loop destabilising element (SLDE)
   6457..6924    +  CDS            B (fragment): PORTL_LAMBD - Experimental evidence at protein level: Swiss-Prot protein existence level 1. Forms the portal vertex of the capsid (PubMed:6228056, PubMed:6232391). This portal plays critical roles in head assembly, genome packaging, neck/tail attachment, and genome ejection (Probable). The portal protein multimerizes as a single ring-shaped homododecamer arranged around a central channel (PubMed:6232391). Binds to the terminase subunits to form the packaging machine (PubMed:7799432). From Escherichia phage lambda (Bacteriophage lambda).
   6962..6978    -  protein_bind   lac operator: The lac repressor binds to the lac operator to inhibit transcription in E. coli. This inhibition can be relieved by adding lactose or isopropyl-β-D-thiogalactopyranoside (IPTG). lac repressor encoded by lacI
   6986..7016    -  promoter       lac promoter: promoter for the E. coli lac operon
   7031..7052    -  protein_bind   CAP binding site: CAP binding activates transcription in the presence of cAMP. E. coli catabolite activator protein
   7065..7157    -  CDS            lacI (fragment): lac repressor; lacI; The lac repressor binds to the lac operator to inhibit transcription in E. coli. This inhibition can be relieved by adding lactose or isopropyl-β-D-thiogalactopyranoside (IPTG).
   7340..7928    -  rep_origin     ori: high-copy-number ColE1/pMB1/pBR322/pUC origin of replication
   8099..91      -  CDS            AmpR (across the origin): β-lactamase; bla; confers resistance to ampicillin, carbenicillin, and related antibiotics
