[The description below was written by a language model from this plasmid's Addgene catalogue record and pLannotate feature annotations shown in this document.]
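Description:
PB_TRE_P9-PDGFR_EF1a_mPlum is an 8.9 kb mammalian expression plasmid built on a commercial PiggyBac (PB) transposon backbone. It is intended for making stable cell lines by transposase-mediated genomic integration of the cargo. In E. coli it is maintained at high copy from a ColE1/pUC-type origin with ampicillin selection (AmpR), and it also carries an f1 origin and remnants of a lac cloning region. The catalogue entry states that the cargo is flanked by PiggyBac sites, but the automated annotation does not call the transposon terminal repeats. Short hits such as lambda portal protein, 9xHis, hPGK and WPRE fragments look like backbone remnants or incidental matches, not functional parts.

The cargo contains two expression units. In the first, a TRE3G Tet-responsive promoter with a minimal CMV promoter drives the synthetic P9-PDGFR insert, which sits between Gateway attB1/attB2 sites and is followed by a bGH polyadenylation signal. The insert encodes an Igκ leader for secretion, an HA epitope, the P9 helixCAM module and the PDGFRβ transmembrane domain. This arrangement should display P9 on the cell surface. The record also lists a myc tag, which is not annotated in the table. In the second unit, an EF-1α core promoter with an HTLV-1 LTR-derived element constitutively drives the reverse tetracycline transactivator (rtTA), then mPlum, then puromycin N-acetyltransferase, ending in an SV40 poly(A) signal. mPlum was inserted between rtTA and the puromycin resistance gene, and the record does not state which linking elements separate these three coding sequences.

Integrated cells can therefore be selected with puromycin and identified by far-red mPlum fluorescence. They express the P9 adhesion molecule only when doxycycline activates rtTA, which supports programmable cell–cell assembly experiments in human cells.
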