Addgene plasmid #186307: PB_TRE_P9-PDGFR_EF1a_mPlum
Purpose: Plasmid for inducible mammalian cell expression of the P9 helixCAM and constitutive expression of an identifying fluorescent protein (mPlum). Flanked with PiggyBac sites for easy line construction.
Depositing lab: George Church. Depositing organization: Harvard Medical School. Publication: helixCAM: A platform for programmable cellular assembly in bacteria and human cells. Chao G, Wannier TM, Gutierrez C, Borders NC, Appleton E, Chadha A, Lebar T, Church GM. Cell. 2022 Aug 23. pii: S0092-8674(22)01061-3. doi: 10.1016/j.cell.2022.08.012. PubMed 36055250.
Backbone
  Vector backbone: PB
  Backbone manufacturer: SBI
  Modifications to backbone: mPlum inserted between rtTA and puromycin resistance gene
  Vector type: Mammalian Expression
  Selectable markers: Puromycin
Growth in bacteria
  Bacterial resistance: Ampicillin, 100 μg/mL
  Growth temperature: 37°C
  Growth strain: DH5alpha
  Copy number: High Copy
Gene/Insert 1
  Gene/Insert name: P9-PDGFR
  Species: Synthetic
  Insert size (bp): 381
  Tag / fusion protein: HA, myc
Gene/Insert 2
  Gene/Insert name: mPlum
  Species: Synthetic
  Insert size (bp): 678
Terms and licenses: Academic/Nonprofit Terms; Industry Terms: Not Available to Industry
How to cite: PB_TRE_P9-PDGFR_EF1a_mPlum was a gift from George Church (Addgene plasmid # 186307 ; http://n2t.net/addgene:186307 ; RRID:Addgene_186307)
